Addgene plasmid #173144: pDONR221-kcnj14
Purpose: This gene was cloned into the gateway middle entry vector. It can be used for generating antisense riboprobe or gene expression using a gateway system.
Depositing lab: GuangJun Zhang. Depositing organization: Purdue University. Publication: Evolution of inwardly rectifying potassium channels and their gene expression in zebrafish embryos. Silic MR, Murata SH, Park SJ, Zhang G. Dev Dyn. 2021 Sep 23. doi: 10.1002/dvdy.425. PubMed 34558132.
Backbone
  Vector backbone: pDONR221
  Backbone manufacturer: Invitrogen
  Backbone size w/o insert (bp): 2550
  Total vector size (bp): 4065
  Vector type: PCR cloning vector
Growth in bacteria
  Bacterial resistance: Kanamycin, 50 μg/mL
  Growth temperature: 37°C
  Growth strain: DH5alpha
  Copy number: High Copy
Gene/Insert
  Gene/Insert name: kcnj14 (alt names: Kir2.4; si:ch211-120k19.4)
  Species: D. rerio (zebrafish)
  Insert size (bp): 1629
  GenBank ID: XM_021466595.1
  Entrez Gene: kcnj14 (a.k.a. Kir2, si:ch211-120k19.4)
  Promoter: No promoter at 5 end; T7 promoter at 3 end.
  Cloning method: Gateway Cloning
  Sequencing primers: 5′ M13F; 3′ M13R
Terms and licenses: Academic/Nonprofit Terms; Industry Terms: Not Available to Industry
Depositor comments: This gene was cloned from a pool of mixed zebrafish embryos (1-3dpf) using RT-PCR.
How to cite: pDONR221-kcnj14 was a gift from GuangJun Zhang (Addgene plasmid # 173144 ; http://n2t.net/addgene:173144 ; RRID:Addgene_173144)
