[The description below was written by a language model from this plasmid's Addgene catalogue record and pLannotate feature annotations shown in this document.]
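Description:
pDONR221-kcnj14 is a Gateway middle entry clone built on the Invitrogen pDONR221 backbone and carrying the zebrafish (Danio rerio) kcnj14 gene, which encodes the inwardly rectifying potassium channel Kir2.4. The roughly 1.6 kb insert was amplified by RT-PCR from a pool of mixed 1–3 day post-fertilisation embryos and introduced by Gateway recombination. In the sequenced plasmid it lies between attL1 and attL2, the sites used by LR Clonase to transfer an insert into a destination vector. The plasmid is maintained in E. coli at high copy from a ColE1/pUC-type origin and is selected with kanamycin through the aph(3')-Ia (KanR) gene. rrnB T1 and T2 terminators sit upstream of attL1 and insulate the insert from read-through transcription from the backbone.

No promoter lies on the 5′ side of the insert, so the clone does not drive expression of the channel itself. A T7 promoter sits just beyond attL2 and points back toward the insert, so in vitro transcription with T7 RNA polymerase yields antisense RNA. This supports the two stated uses: making antisense riboprobes for in situ hybridisation studies of gene expression, and serving as the middle-entry element for assembling expression constructs by LR recombination with a promoter supplied by other Gateway components.

The automated annotation labels most of the coding region by similarity to human KCNJ14. It also reports short lacI, lacZα and 2xFLAG fragments, which are most likely backbone remnants or chance matches; the record describes no epitope tag. The sequenced record (4,182 nt) is slightly longer than the catalogued total size of 4,065 bp.
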