Features (pLannotate 1.2.2; 11 found; start..end, strand, type, name):
    121..213     +  CDS            lacI (fragment): lac repressor; lacI; The lac repressor binds to the lac operator to inhibit transcription in E. coli. This inhibition can be relieved by adding lactose or isopropyl-β-D-thiogalactopyranoside (IPTG).
    268..295     -  terminator     rrnB T2 terminator: transcription terminator T2 from the E. coli rrnB gene
    427..470     +  terminator     rrnB T1 terminator: Escherichia coli rrnB; transcription terminator T1 from the E. coli rrnB gene
    517..553     -  CDS            lacZα (fragment): LacZα fragment of β-galactosidase; lacZ fragment
    569..668     +  protein_bind   attL1: mutant version of attL; recombination site for the Gateway® LR reaction LR Clonase™
    894..915     +  CDS            2xFLAG (fragment): two tandem FLAG® epitope tags
    995..2179    +  CDS            KCNJ14 (fragment): KCJ14_HUMAN - Also known as IRK4. Experimental evidence at protein level: Swiss-Prot protein existence level 1. Inward rectifier potassium channels are characterized by a greater tendency to allow potassium to flow into the cell rather than out of it. Their voltage dependence is regulated by the concentration of extracellular potassium; as external potassium is raised, the voltage range of the channel opening shifts to more positive voltages. The inward rectification is mainly due to the blockage of outward current by internal magnesium. KCNJ14 gives rise to low-conductance channels with a low
   2307..2406    -  protein_bind   attL2: mutant version of attL; recombination site for the Gateway® LR reaction LR Clonase™
   2424..2442    -  promoter       T7 promoter: promoter for bacteriophage T7 RNA polymerase
   2576..3385    +  CDS            KanR: aminoglycoside phosphotransferase; aph(3')-Ia; confers resistance to kanamycin in bacteria or G418 (Geneticin®) in eukaryotes
   3532..4120    +  rep_origin     ori: high-copy-number ColE1/pMB1/pBR322/pUC origin of replication
>Addgene plasmid #173144 | pDONR221-kcnj14 | addgene full sequence | sequence record 343299 | Addgene NGS Result
CTTTCCTGCGTTATCCCCTGATTCTGTGGATAACCGTATTACCGCCTTTGAGTGAGCTGATACCGCTCGC
CGCAGCCGAACGACCGAGCGCAGCGAGTCAGTGAGCGAGGAAGCGGAAGAGCGCCCAATACGCAAACCGC
CTCTCCCCGCGCGTTGGCCGATTCATTAATGCAGCTGGCACGACAGGTTTCCCGACTGGAAAGCGGGCAG
TGAGCGCAACGCAATTAATACGCGTACCGCTAGCCAGGAAGAGTTTGTAGAAACGCAAAAAGGCCATCCG
TCAGGATGGCCTTCTGCTTAGTTTGATGCCTGGCAGTTTATGGCGGGCGTCCTGCCCGCCACCCTCCGGG
CCGTTGCTTCACAACGTTCAAATCCGCTCCCGGCGGATTTGTCCTACTCAGGAGAGCGTTCACCGACAAA
CAACAGATAAAACGAAAGGCCCAGTCTTCCGACTGAGCCTTTCGTTTTATTTGATGCCTGGCAGTTCCCT
ACTCTCGCGTTAACGCTAGCATGGATGTTTTCCCAGTCACGACGTTGTAAAACGACGGCCAGTCTTAAGC
TCGGGCCCCAAATAATGATTTTATTTTGACTGATAGTGACCTGTTCGTTGCAACAAATTGATGAGCAATG
CTTTTTTATAATGCCAACTTTGTACAAAAAAGCAGGCTTCACCATGGGGGCCGCTCGAGTGAAGCGGCGC
TTCAGTGCGGTTGTGGACACCCCTCTGGATGAGGAAGAAGTCATGAGGCTGGCACAAAGTGATGATGGCA
CTTCCTCCCATTCGGGCACACTTCCATCTCCCAACTGCAATGGCAAAGTGCTCAGCATTCTCCACAGCAA
TGGAGGAAGGAGCGGAGAGAGAGATGAGGATGAGAATGATGATGATGATGCGGACAAGGATGATGATGAT
GAGGAGGAAGGGGGAGGAAGGAGGGGAGGGGGAGGACGTGGCTCGGCACTCAGTGGGGAGTCTGGGGTTG
AAGGGAGGTGGGAAAGGAACAAAAGAGCATCCTTACCTTCCCTTTCCCCCACACCGCTCCGTGATCGCCG
CCGCCAGTCCCGCCGGCCCCGAAGGCGCTTTGTAGGCAAGGACGGGCGCTGCAACGTCACCTTCGTCAAC
ATGAGCGAAAGGGGCCAGCGCTACCTAACTGACCTCTTCACCACCTGCGTTGACATCCGCTGGCGCTGGA
TGCTCGTGGTGTTCACCCTCTCCTTCTTGCTCACCTGGCTTCTCTTTGGTTTCACGTTCTGGCTCATTGC
TGCTGCTCATGGGGATTTGAATCCCTTAGCATCATCTTCCTCTTCTCCCTCATCTCTTTCATCCTCTCTG
GCTCCACTGGATGCCACCGAAGGTTCCAGTCGAGTGGAAATGGTAGCAGAGACAGAGGAACCCTGCTTTC
AGCAGGTGAACAGCTTCATGGCGGCGTTCCTCTTCTCTCTAGAGACACAGACATCTATAGGTTATGGCTT
CCGGAGTGTTACCGAGGCCTGCCCCCTGGCGGTGTTGGCTGTCGTTTTGCAGTGCATTGTGGGCTGCATC
ATCGACGCTTTCATCATTGGGGCGGTAATGGCTAAGATCGCCAAGCCCAAGAAGCGCAATGAGACACTGG
TGTTCTCGGATGTGGCTGTGGTGGCCGTGAGGGACGGGAAACTCTGCATGATGTGGCGAGTGGGAAACTT
GCGTAAGAGCCACCTGGTGGAGGCTCATGTTCGAGCACAGCTACTTAAGCCACGGGTGACCCCTGAGGGC
GAGTTCCTGCCATTGGACAACTCAGACCTCAATGTCGGCTTTGACACGGGAACAGATCGCATCTTTTTGG
TGTCACCTGTGACCATTGTACATGAAATTAATGAGGAGAGCCCCTTCTTTGAAATGGACAAAGGTGCACT
AGAGGGAGACAAAGATTTGGAAGTGGTGGTAATTCTGGAAGGTATGGTGGAGGCCACTGCCATGACCACT
CAATGTCGGTCCTCTTTTCTGGCTTCTGAGATTCTCTGGGGTCACCGATTTGAGCCTGTGCTCTTTGAAA
GAAAGAACTGCTACCAGGTGGACTACTCATACTTCAACAGGACTTATGAGGTCACGGACACTCCCACCTG
CAGCGCTAAGGAGTTAGCAGAGAAAAAGTACATTGCAGGCTCCCGTTCCTCCTTCTGCTACGAGAATGAG
GTGGCTCTGCAGCTCTCCTCCTCTGTCCCGCCCTGCGCTGACCAGTTCTCTCCATCCCCCTGTTCGTCCC
CCCCTCAGTCACCCACACCACCACCTCGACAAGACTCCTGCAGTGAACACCCACACAAACACTGAGACCC
AGCTTTCTTGTACAAAGTTGGCATTATAAGAAAGCATTGCTTATCAATTTGTTGCAACGAACAGGTCACT
ATCAGTCAAAATAAAATCATTATTTGCCATCCAGCTGATATCCCCTATAGTGAGTCGTATTACATGGTCA
TAGCTGTTTCCTGGCAGCTCTGGCCCGTGTCTCAAAATCTCTGATGTTACATTGCACAAGATAAAAATAT
ATCATCATGAACAATAAAACTGTCTGCTTACATAAACAGTAATACAAGGGGTGTTATGAGCCATATTCAA
CGGGAAACGTCGAGGCCGCGATTAAATTCCAACATGGATGCTGATTTATATGGGTATAAATGGGCTCGCG
ATAATGTCGGGCAATCAGGTGCGACAATCTATCGCTTGTATGGGAAGCCCGATGCGCCAGAGTTGTTTCT
GAAACATGGCAAAGGTAGCGTTGCCAATGATGTTACAGATGAGATGGTCAGACTAAACTGGCTGACGGAA
TTTATGCCTCTTCCGACCATCAAGCATTTTATCCGTACTCCTGATGATGCATGGTTACTCACCACTGCGA
TCCCCGGAAAAACAGCATTCCAGGTATTAGAAGAATATCCTGATTCAGGTGAAAATATTGTTGATGCGCT
GGCAGTGTTCCTGCGCCGGTTGCATTCGATTCCTGTTTGTAATTGTCCTTTTAACAGCGATCGCGTATTT
CGTCTCGCTCAGGCGCAATCACGAATGAATAACGGTTTGGTTGATGCGAGTGATTTTGATGACGAGCGTA
ATGGCTGGCCTGTTGAACAAGTCTGGAAAGAAATGCATAAACTTTTGCCATTCTCACCGGATTCAGTCGT
CACTCATGGTGATTTCTCACTTGATAACCTTATTTTTGACGAGGGGAAATTAATAGGTTGTATTGATGTT
GGACGAGTCGGAATCGCAGACCGATACCAGGATCTTGCCATCCTATGGAACTGCCTCGGTGAGTTTTCTC
CTTCATTACAGAAACGGCTTTTTCAAAAATATGGTATTGATAATCCTGATATGAATAAATTGCAGTTTCA
TTTGATGCTCGATGAGTTTTTCTAATCAGAATTGGTTAATTGGTTGTAACACTGGCAGAGCATTACGCTG
ACTTGACGGGACGGCGCAAGCTCATGACCAAAATCCCTTAACGTGAGTTACGCGTCGTTCCACTGAGCGT
CAGACCCCGTAGAAAAGATCAAAGGATCTTCTTGAGATCCTTTTTTTCTGCGCGTAATCTGCTGCTTGCA
AACAAAAAAACCACCGCTACCAGCGGTGGTTTGTTTGCCGGATCAAGAGCTACCAACTCTTTTTCCGAAG
GTAACTGGCTTCAGCAGAGCGCAGATACCAAATACTGTTCTTCTAGTGTAGCCGTAGTTAGGCCACCACT
TCAAGAACTCTGTAGCACCGCCTACATACCTCGCTCTGCTAATCCTGTTACCAGTGGCTGCTGCCAGTGG
CGATAAGTCGTGTCTTACCGGGTTGGACTCAAGACGATAGTTACCGGATAAGGCGCAGCGGTCGGGCTGA
ACGGGGGGTTCGTGCACACAGCCCAGCTTGGAGCGAACGACCTACACCGAACTGAGATACCTACAGCGTG
AGCTATGAGAAAGCGCCACGCTTCCCGAAGGGAGAAAGGCGGACAGGTATCCGGTAAGCGGCAGGGTCGG
AACAGGAGAGCGCACGAGGGAGCTTCCAGGGGGAAACGCCTGGTATCTTTATAGTCCTGTCGGGTTTCGC
CACCTCTGACTTGAGCGTCGATTTTTGTGATGCTCGTCAGGGGGGCGGAGCCTATGGAAAAACGCCAGCA
ACGCGGCCTTTTTACGGTTCCTGGCCTTTTGCTGGCCTTTTGCTCACATGTT
